>Addgene plasmid #179713 | pF(UG) hSyn SYT7alpha | addgene full sequence | sequence record 355689 | Addgene NGS Result
TACAATCTGCTCTGATGCCGCATAGTTAAGCCAGTATCTGCTCCCTGCTTGTGTGTTGGAGGTCGCTGAG
TAGTGCGCGAGCAAAATTTAAGCTACAACAAGGCAAGGCTTGACCGACAATTGCATGAAGAATCTGCTTA
GGGTTAGGCGTTTTGCGCTGCTTCGCGATGTACGGGCCAGATATACGCGTTGACATTGATTATTGACTAG
TTATTAATAGTAATCAATTACGGGGTCATTAGTTCATAGCCCATATATGGAGTTCCGCGTTACATAACTT
ACGGTAAATGGCCCGCCTGGCTGACCGCCCAACGACCCCCGCCCATTGACGTCAATAATGACGTATGTTC
CCATAGTAACGCCAATAGGGACTTTCCATTGACGTCAATGGGTGGAGTATTTACGGTAAACTGCCCACTT
GGCAGTACATCAAGTGTATCATATGCCAAGTACGCCCCCTATTGACGTCAATGACGGTAAATGGCCCGCC
TGGCATTATGCCCAGTACATGACCTTATGGGACTTTCCTACTTGGCAGTACATCTACGTATTAGTCATCG
CTATTACCATGGTGATGCGGTTTTGGCAGTACATCAATGGGCGTGGATAGCGGTTTGACTCACGGGGATT
TCCAAGTCTCCACCCCATTGACGTCAATGGGAGTTTGTTTTGGCACCAAAATCAACGGGACTTTCCAAAA
TGTCGTAACAACTCCGCCCCATTGACGCAAATGGGCGGTAGGCGTGTACGGTGGGAGGTCTATATAAGCA
GCGCGTTTTGCCTGTACTGGGTCTCTCTGGTTAGACCAGATCTGAGCCTGGGAGCTCTCTGGCTAACTAG
GGAACCCACTGCTTAAGCCTCAATAAAGCTTGCCTTGAGTGCTTCAAGTAGTGTGTGCCCGTCTGTTGTG
TGACTCTGGTAACTAGAGATCCCTCAGACCCTTTTAGTCAGTGTGGAAAATCTCTAGCAGTGGCGCCCGA
ACAGGGACTTGAAAGCGAAAGGGAAACCAGAGGAGCTCTCTCGACGCAGGACTCGGCTTGCTGAAGCGCG
CACGGCAAGAGGCGAGGGGCGGCGACTGGTGAGTACGCCAAAAATTTTGACTAGCGGAGGCTAGAAGGAG
AGAGATGGGTGCGAGAGCGTCAGTATTAAGCGGGGGAGAATTAGATCGCGATGGGAAAAAATTCGGTTAA
GGCCAGGGGGAAAGAAAAAATATAAATTAAAACATATAGTATGGGCAAGCAGGGAGCTAGAACGATTCGC
AGTTAATCCTGGCCTGTTAGAAACATCAGAAGGCTGTAGACAAATACTGGGACAGCTACAACCATCCCTT
CAGACAGGATCAGAAGAACTTAGATCATTATATAATACAGTAGCAACCCTCTATTGTGTGCATCAAAGGA
TAGAGATAAAAGACACCAAGGAAGCTTTAGACAAGATAGAGGAAGAGCAAAACAAAAGTAAGACCACCGC
ACAGCAAGCGGCCGCTGATCTTCAGACCTGGAGGAGGAGATATGAGGGACAATTGGAGAAGTGAATTATA
TAAATATAAAGTAGTAAAAATTGAACCATTAGGAGTAGCACCCACCAAGGCAAAGAGAAGAGTGGTGCAG
AGAGAAAAAAGAGCAGTGGGAATAGGAGCTTTGTTCCTTGGGTTCTTGGGAGCAGCAGGAAGCACTATGG
GCGCAGCGTCAATGACGCTGACGGTACAGGCCAGACAATTATTGTCTGGTATAGTGCAGCAGCAGAACAA
TTTGCTGAGGGCTATTGAGGCGCAACAGCATCTGTTGCAACTCACAGTCTGGGGCATCAAGCAGCTCCAG
GCAAGAATCCTGGCTGTGGAAAGATACCTAAAGGATCAACAGCTCCTGGGGATTTGGGGTTGCTCTGGAA
AACTCATTTGCACCACTGCTGTGCCTTGGAATGCTAGTTGGAGTAATAAATCTCTGGAACAGATTTGGAA
TCACACGACCTGGATGGAGTGGGACAGAGAAATTAACAATTACACAAGCTTAATACACTCCTTAATTGAA
GAATCGCAAAACCAGCAAGAAAAGAATGAACAAGAATTATTGGAATTAGATAAATGGGCAAGTTTGTGGA
ATTGGTTTAACATAACAAATTGGCTGTGGTATATAAAATTATTCATAATGATAGTAGGAGGCTTGGTAGG
TTTAAGAATAGTTTTTGCTGTACTTTCTATAGTGAATAGAGTTAGGCAGGGATATTCACCATTATCGTTT
CAGACCCACCTCCCAACCCCGAGGGGACCCGACAGGCCCGAAGGAATAGAAGAAGAAGGTGGAGAGAGAG
ACAGAGACAGATCCATTCGATTAGTGAACGGATCGGCACTGCGTGCGCCAATTCTGCAGACAAATGGCAG
TATTCATCCACAATTTTAAAAGAAAAGGGGGGATTGGGGGGTACAGTGCAGGGGAAAGAATAGTAGACAT
AATAGCAACAGACATACAAACTAAAGAATTACAAAAACAAATTACAAAAATTCAAAATTTTCGGGTTTAT
TACAGGGACAGCAGAGATCCAGTTTGGTTAATTAAAGTGCAAGTGGTTTTAGGACCAGGATGAGGCGGGG
TGGGGGTGCCTACCTGACGACCGACCCCGACCCACTGGACAAGCACCCAACCCCCATTCCCCAAATTGCG
CATCCCCTATCAGAGAGGGGGAGGGGAAACAGGATGCGGCGAGGCGCGTGCGCACTGCCAGCTTCAGCAC
CGCGGACAGTGCCTTCGCCCCCGCCTGGCGGCGCGCGCCACCGCCGCCTCAGCACTGAAGGCGCGCTGAC
GTCACTCGCCGGTCCCCCGTAAACTCCCCTTCCCGGCCACCTTGGTCGCGTCCGCGCCGCCGCCGGCCCA
GCCGGACCGCACCACGCGAGGCGCGAGATAGGGGGGCACGGGCGCGACCATCTGCGCTGCGGCGCCGGCG
ACTCAGCGCTGCCTCAGTCTGCGGTGGGCAGCGGAGGAGTCGTGTCGTGCCTGAGAGCGCAGGTACGGCT
AGCGGATCCGGTACCGCGGGCCCGCCACCATGTACCGGGACCCGGAGGCGGCCAGCCCAGGGGCACCTAC
CCGCGATGTCCTGCTGGTCTCTGCAATCATCACCGTCAGCCTTAGCGTCACTATCGTCCTCTGCGGCCTG
TGCCACTGGTGTCAGCGCAAACTGGGCAAACGCTACAAGAATTCCTTGGAGACGGTGGGCACGCCAGACT
CGGGGCGTGGGCGCGGTGAGAAGAAAGCCATCAAGTTGCCTGCAGGAGGGAAGGCTGTGAATACAGCCCC
AGTGCCCGGCCAGACGCCACACGATGAGTCTGACCGCAGAACGGAGACCCGTTCCTCTGTCTCGGACCTC
GTCAACTCCCTTACCAGCGAGATGCTCATGCTCTCCCCAGGTTCTGAGGAGGATGAGGCCCACGAGGGCT
GCAGCCGAGAGAACCTGGGCCGAATCCAGTTCAGTGTTGGCTACAACTTCCAAGAGTCCACACTCACCGT
GAAGGTCATGAAGGCCCAAGAGCTGCCAGCCAAGGACTTCAGCGGTACTAGTGACCCCTTTGTCAAGATC
TACCTGCTACCCGACAAGAAGCACAAACTGGAGACCAAGGTGAAGCGGAAGAATCTAAACCCGCACTGGA
ATGAGACCTTTCTATTTGAAGGGTTTCCCTACGAGAAAGTGGTGCAGAGGGTCCTCTACCTCCAGGTCCT
GGATTATGACCGTTTCAGCCGCAATGACCCCATTGGGGAGGTGTCCATCCCTCTGAACAAGGTGGACCTG
ACCCAGATGCAGACCTTCTGGAAGGATCTGAAGCCATGCAGCGATGGGAGTGGGAGCCGAGGGGAGCTGC
TCTTGTCCCTCTGCTACAACCCCTCTGCCAACTCCATCATCGTGAACATCATCAAAGCTCGAAACCTCAA
AGCCATGGACATCGGGGGCACATCAGACCCCTATGTGAAGGTGTGGCTGATGTATAAAGACAAGCGGGTA
GAGAAAAAGAAGACTGTGACAAAGAAGAGGAACCTGAACCCCATCTTCAATGAGTCTTTCGCCTTCGACA
TACCCACGGAGAAGCTGAGGGAGACCACGATCATCATCACTGTCATGGACAAAGACAAGCTCAGCCGCAA
CGACGTCATCGGCAAGATCTACCTGTCCTGGAAGAGCGGACCAGGTGAAGTGAAACACTGGAAGGACATG
ATCGCTCGTCCCCGGCAGCCTGTGGCCCAGTGGCACCAGCTGAAAGCCTGAGGCCGCACTCCTCAGCTAG
AATTCGATATCAAGCTTATCGATAATCAACCTCTGGATTACAAAATTTGTGAAAGATTGACTGGTATTCT
TAACTATGTTGCTCCTTTTACGCTATGTGGATACGCTGCTTTAATGCCTTTGTATCATGCTATTGCTTCC
CGTATGGCTTTCATTTTCTCCTCCTTGTATAAATCCTGGTTGCTGTCTCTTTATGAGGAGTTGTGGCCCG
TTGTCAGGCAACGTGGCGTGGTGTGCACTGTGTTTGCTGACGCAACCCCCACTGGTTGGGGCATTGCCAC
CACCTGTCAGCTCCTTTCCGGGACTTTCGCTTTCCCCCTCCCTATTGCCACGGCGGAACTCATCGCCGCC
TGCCTTGCCCGCTGCTGGACAGGGGCTCGGCTGTTGGGCACTGACAATTCCGTGGTGTTGTCGGGGAAAT
CATCGTCCTTTCCTTGGCTGCTCGCCTGTGTTGCCACCTGGATTCTGCGCGGGACGTCCTTCTGCTACGT
CCCTTCGGCCCTCAATCCAGCGGACCTTCCTTCCCGCGGCCTGCTGCCGGCTCTGCGGCCTCTTCCGCGT
CTTCGCCTTCGCCCTCAGACGAGTCGGATCTCCCTTTGGGCCGCCTCCCCGCATCGATACCGTCGACCTC
GAGACCTAGAAAAACATGGAGCAATCACAAGTAGCAATACAGCAGCTACCAATGCTGATTGTGCCTGGCT
AGAAGCACAAGAGGAGGAGGAGGTGGGTTTTCCAGTCACACCTCAGGTACCTTTAAGACCAATGACTTAC
AAGGCAGCTGTAGATCTTAGCCACTTTTTAAAAGAAAAGGGGGGACTGGAAGGGCTAATTCACTCCCAAC
GAAGACAAGATATCCTTGATCTGTGGATCTACCACACACAAGGCTACTTCCCTGATTGGCAGAACTACAC
ACCAGGGCCAGGGATCAGATATCCACTGACCTTTGGATGGTGCTACAAGCTAGTACCAGTTGAGCAAGAG
AAGGTAGAAGAAGCCAATGAAGGAGAGAACACCCGCTTGTTACACCCTGTGAGCCTGCATGGGATGGATG
ACCCGGAGAGAGAAGTATTAGAGTGGAGGTTTGACAGCCGCCTAGCATTTCATCACATGGCCCGAGAGCT
GCATCCGGACTGTACTGGGTCTCTCTGGTTAGACCAGATCTGAGCCTGGGAGCTCTCTGGCTAACTAGGG
AACCCACTGCTTAAGCCTCAATAAAGCTTGCCTTGAGTGCTTCAAGTAGTGTGTGCCCGTCTGTTGTGTG
ACTCTGGTAACTAGAGATCCCTCAGACCCTTTTAGTCAGTGTGGAAAATCTCTAGCAGGGCCCGTTTAAA
CCCGCTGATCAGCCTCGACTGTGCCTTCTAGTTGCCAGCCATCTGTTGTTTGCCCCTCCCCCGTGCCTTC
CTTGACCCTGGAAGGTGCCACTCCCACTGTCCTTTCCTAATAAAATGAGGAAATTGCATCGCATTGTCTG
AGTAGGTGTCATTCTATTCTGGGGGGTGGGGTGGGGCAGGACAGCAAGGGGGAGGATTGGGAAGACAATA
GCAGGCATGCTGGGGATGCGGTGGGCTCTATGGCTTCTGAGGCGGAAAGAACCAGCTGGGGCTCTAGGGG
GTATCCCC
[124 nt withheld, positions 5889-6012]
C
[91 nt withheld, positions 6014-6104]
A
[49 nt withheld, positions 6106-6154]
CCTTTGACGTTGGAGTCCACGTTCTTT
[37 nt withheld, positions 6182-6218]
ACCCTATCTCGGTCTATTCTTTTGATTTATAAGGGATTTTGCCGATTTCGGCCTATTGGTTAAAAAATGA
GCTGATTTAACAAAAATTTAACGCGAATTAATTCTGTGGAATGTGTGTCAGTTAGGGTGTGGAAAGTCCC
CAGGCTCCCCAGCAGGCAGAAGTATGCAAAGCATGCATCTCAATTAGTCAGCAACCAGGTGTGGAAAGTC
CCCAGGCTCCCCAGCAGGCAGAAGTATGCAAAGCATGCATCTCAATTAGTCAGCAACCATAGTCCCGCCC
CTAACTCCGCCCATCCCGCCCCTAACTCCGCCCAGTTCCGCCCATTCTCCGCCCCATGGCTGACTAATTT
TTTTTATTTATGCAGAGGCCGAGGCCGCCTCTGCCTCTGAGCTATTCCAGAAGTAGTGAGGAGGCTTTTT
TGGAGGCCTAGGCTTTTGCAAAAAGCTCCCGGGAGCTTGTATATCCATTTTCGGATCTGATCAGCACGTG
TTGACAATTAATCATCGGCATAGTATATCGGCATAGTATAATACGACAAGGTGAGGAACTAAACCATGGC
CAAGTTGACCAGTGCCGTTCCGGTGCTCACCGCGCGCGACGTCGCCGGAGCGGTCGAGTTCTGGACCGAC
CGGCTCGGGTTCTCCCGGGACTTCGTGGAGGACGACTTCGCCGGTGTGGTCCGGGACGACGTGACCCTGT
TCATCAGCGCGGTCCAGGACCAGGTGGTGCCGGACAACACCCTGGCCTGGGTGTGGGTGCGCGGCCTGGA
CGAGCTGTACGCCGAGTGGTCGGAGGTCGTGTCCACGAACTTCCGGGACGCCTCCGGGCCGGCCATGACC
GAGATCGGCGAGCAGCCGTGGGGGCGGGAGTTCGCCCTGCGCGACCCGGCCGGCAACTGCGTGCACTTCG
TGGCCGAGGAGCAGGACTGACACGTGCTACGAGATTTCGATTCCACCGCCGCCTTCTATGAAAGGTTGGG
CTTCGGAATCGTTTTCCGGGACGCCGGCTGGATGATCCTCCAGCGCGGGGATCTCATGCTGGAGTTCTTC
GCCCACCCCAACTTGTTTATTGCAGCTTATAATGGTTACAAATAAAGCAATAGCATCACAAATTTCACAA
ATAAAGCATTTTTTTCACTGCATTCTAGTTGTGGTTTGTCCAAACTCATCAATGTATCTTATCATGTCTG
TATACCGTCGACCTCTAGCTAGAGCTTGGCGTAATCATGGTCATAGCTGTTTCCTGTGTGAAATTGTTAT
CCGCTCACAATTCCACACAACATACGAGCCGGAAGCATAAAGTGTAAAGCCTGGGGTGCCTAATGAGTGA
GCTAACTCACATTAATTGCGTTGCGCTCACTGCCCGCTTTCCAGTCGGGAAACCTGTCGTGCCAGCTGCA
TTAATGAATCGGCCAACGCGCGGGGAGAGGCGGTTTGCGTATTGGGCGCTCTTCCGCTTCCTCGCTCACT
GACTCGCTGCGCTCGGTCGTTCGGCTGCGGCGAGCGGTATCAGCTCACTCAAAGGCGGTAATACGGTTAT
CCACAGAATCAGGGGATAACGCAGGAAAGAACATGTGAGCAAAAGGCCAGCAAAAGGCCAGGAACCGTAA
AAAGGCCGCGTTGCTGGCGTTTTTCCATAGGCTCCGCCCCCCTGACGAGCATCACAAAAATCGACGCTCA
AGTCAGAGGTGGCGAAACCCGACAGGACTATAAAGATACCAGGCGTTTCCCCCTGGAAGCTCCCTCGTGC
GCTCTCCTGTTCCGACCCTGCCGCTTACCGGATACCTGTCCGCCTTTCTCCCTTCGGGAAGCGTGGCGCT
TTCTCATAGCTCACGCTGTAGGTATCTCAGTTCGGTGTAGGTCGTTCGCTCCAAGCTGGGCTGTGTGCAC
GAACCCCCCGTTCAGCCCGACCGCTGCGCCTTATCCGGTAACTATCGTCTTGAGTCCAACCCGGTAAGAC
ACGACTTATCGCCACTGGCAGCAGCCACTGGTAACAGGATTAGCAGAGCGAGGTATGTAGGCGGTGCTAC
AGAGTTCTTGAAGTGGTGGCCTAACTACGGCTACACTAGAAGAACAGTATTTGGTATCTGCGCTCTGCTG
AAGCCAGTTACCTTCGGAAAAAGAGTTGGTAGCTCTTGATCCGGCAAACAAACCACCGCTGGTAGCGGTG
GTTTTTTTGTTTGCAAGCAGCAGATTACGCGCAGAAAAAAAGGATCTCAAGAAGATCCTTTGATCTTTTC
TACGGGGTCTGACGCTCAGTGGAACGAAAACTCACGTTAAGGGATTTTGGTCATGAGATTATCAAAAAGG
ATCTTCACCTAGATCCTTTTAAATTAAAAATGAAGTTTTAAATCAATCTAAAGTATATATGAGTAAACTT
GGTCTGACAGTTACCAATGCTTAATCAGTGAGGCACCTATCTCAGCGATCTGTCTATTTCGTTCATCCAT
AGTTGCCTGACTCCCCGTCGTGTAGATAACTACGATACGGGAGGGCTTACCATCTGGCCCCAGTGCTGCA
ATGATACCGCGAGACCCACGCTCACCGGCTCCAGATTTATCAGCAATAAACCAGCCAGCCGGAAGGGCCG
AGCGCAGAAGTGGTCCTGCAACTTTATCCGCCTCCATCCAGTCTATTAATTGTTGCCGGGAAGCTAGAGT
AAGTAGTTCGCCAGTTAATAGTTTGCGCAACGTTGTTGCCATTGCTACAGGCATCGTGGTGTCACGCTCG
TCGTTTGGTATGGCTTCATTCAGCTCCGGTTCCCAACGATCAAGGCGAGTTACATGATCCCCCATGTTGT
GCAAAAAAGCGGTTAGCTCCTTCGGTCCTCCGATCGTTGTCAGAAGTAAGTTGGCCGCAGTGTTATCACT
CATGGTTATGGCAGCACTGCATAATTCTCTTACTGTCATGCCATCCGTAAGATGCTTTTCTGTGACTGGT
GAGTACTCAACCAAGTCATTCTGAGAATAGTGTATGCGGCGACCGAGTTGCTCTTGCCCGGCGTCAATAC
GGGATAATACCGCGCCACATAGCAGAACTTTAAAAGTGCTCATCATTGGAAAACGTTCTTCGGGGCGAAA
ACTCTCAAGGATCTTACCGCTGTTGAGATCCAGTTCGATGTAACCCACTCGTGCACCCAACTGATCTTCA
GCATCTTTTACTTTCACCAGCGTTTCTGGGTGAGCAAAAACAGGAAGGCAAAATGCCGCAAAAAAGGGAA
TAAGGGCGACACGGAAATGTTGAATACTCATACTCTTCCTTTTTCAATATTATTGAAGCATTTATCAGGG
TTATTGTCTCATGAGCGGATACATATTTGAATGTATTTAGAAAAATAAACAAATAGGGGTTCCGCGCACA
TTTCCCCGAAAAGTGCCACCTGACGTCGACGGATCGGGAGATCTCCCGATCCCCTATGGTGCACTCTCAG
Features (pLannotate 1.2.2; 30 found; start..end, strand, type, name):
    192..571     +  enhancer       CMV enhancer: human cytomegalovirus immediate early enhancer
    572..771     +  promoter       CMV promoter: human cytomegalovirus (CMV) immediate early promoter
    789..969     +  LTR            5' LTR (truncated): truncated 5' long terminal repeat (LTR) from HIV-1
   1016..1141    +  misc_feature   HIV-1 Ψ: packaging signal of human immunodeficiency virus type 1
   1125..1488    +  CDS            HIV-1 gag (fragment): gag protein from human immunodeficiency virus 1; gag
   1634..1867    +  misc_feature   RRE: The Rev response element (RRE) of HIV-1 allows for Rev-dependent mRNA export from the nucleus to the cytoplasm.
   2244..2344    +  CDS            Rev (fragment): human immunodeficiency virus 1 (HIV-1) Rev protein; rev; enhances nuclear export of unspliced and incompletely spliced viral mRNAs
   2394..2511    +  misc_feature   cPPT/CTS: central polypurine tract and central termination sequence of HIV-1
   2556..3002    +  promoter       hSyn promoter: human synapsin I promoter; confers neuron-specific expression (Kügler et al., 2003)
   3040..4248    +  CDS            Syt7: SYT7_MOUSE - Experimental evidence at protein level: Swiss-Prot protein existence level 1. Ca(2+) sensor involved in Ca(2+)-dependent exocytosis of secretory and synaptic vesicles through Ca(2+) and phospholipid binding to the C2 domain. Ca(2+) induces binding of the C2-domains to phospholipid membranes and to assembled SNARE-complexes; both actions contribute to triggering exocytosis. SYT7 binds Ca(2+) with high affinity and slow kinetics compared to other synaptotagmins (PubMed:26738595). Involved in Ca(2+)-triggered lysosomal exocytosis, a major component of the plasma membrane repair (By s
   4270..4294    +  misc_feature   MCS (fragment): pBluescript multiple cloning site
   4294..4882    +  misc_feature   WPRE: woodchuck hepatitis virus posttranscriptional regulatory element
   4819..5400    +  CDS            nef (fragment): NEF_HV1H2 - Experimental evidence at protein level: Swiss-Prot protein existence level 1. Extracellular Nef protein targets CD4(+) T-lymphocytes for apoptosis by interacting with CXCR4 surface receptors. From Human immunodeficiency virus type 1 group M subtype B (isolate HXB2) (HIV-1).
   5407..5587    +  LTR            5' LTR (truncated): truncated 5' long terminal repeat (LTR) from HIV-1
   5619..5843    +  polyA_signal   bGH poly(A) signal: bovine growth hormone polyadenylation signal
   5847..5868    +  promoter       SV40 promoter (fragment): SV40 enhancer and early promoter
   5889..6317    +  rep_origin     f1 ori (sequence partly withheld): f1 bacteriophage origin of replication; arrow indicates direction of (+) strand synthesis
   6331..6660    +  promoter       SV40 promoter: SV40 enhancer and early promoter
   6708..6755    +  promoter       EM7 promoter: synthetic bacterial promoter&nbsp
   6774..7148    +  CDS            BleoR: antibiotic-binding protein; Sh ble from Streptoalloteichus hindustanus; confers resistance to bleomycin, phleomycin, and Zeocin™
   7158..7283    +  CDS            ble (fragment): BLE_KLEPN - Experimental evidence at protein level: Swiss-Prot protein existence level 1. Binding protein with a strong affinity to the bleomycin family of antibiotics. Binds to CL990; an antimitotic-antibiotic compound. From Klebsiella pneumoniae.
   7278..7399    +  polyA_signal   SV40 poly(A) signal: SV40 polyadenylation signal
   7472..7488    -  protein_bind   lac operator: The lac repressor binds to the lac operator to inhibit transcription in E. coli. This inhibition can be relieved by adding lactose or isopropyl-β-D-thiogalactopyranoside (IPTG). lac repressor encoded by lacI
   7496..7526    -  promoter       lac promoter: promoter for the E. coli lac operon
   7541..7562    -  protein_bind   CAP binding site: CAP binding activates transcription in the presence of cAMP. E. coli catabolite activator protein
   7575..7667    -  CDS            lacI (fragment): lac repressor; lacI; The lac repressor binds to the lac operator to inhibit transcription in E. coli. This inhibition can be relieved by adding lactose or isopropyl-β-D-thiogalactopyranoside (IPTG).
   7850..8438    -  rep_origin     ori: high-copy-number ColE1/pMB1/pBR322/pUC origin of replication
   8609..9469    -  CDS            AmpR: β-lactamase; bla; confers resistance to ampicillin, carbenicillin, and related antibiotics
   9470..9574    -  promoter       AmpR promoter: bla
   9633..37      -  misc_feature   bom (fragment) (across the origin): basis of mobility region from pBR322
