[The description below was written by a language model from this plasmid's Addgene catalogue record and pLannotate feature annotations shown in this document.]
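Description:
pF(UG) hSyn SYT7alpha is a lentiviral transfer plasmid of about 9.6 kb, built on the FUGW-type backbone, for neuron-specific expression of mouse synaptotagmin 7 (Syt7; the name indicates the alpha isoform). It is maintained in E. coli through a high-copy ColE1/pUC origin and selected with ampicillin via the β-lactamase gene. An f1 phage origin is also present. Outside the viral region the backbone carries an SV40 promoter/EM7 promoter–driven BleoR cassette with an SV40 polyadenylation signal. This could in principle support Zeocin selection in either bacteria or mammalian cells, although the record lists only ampicillin.

The viral genome is arranged for HIV-1-based packaging. A CMV enhancer/promoter is fused to a truncated 5' LTR, so genomic RNA is transcribed in producer cells. This is followed by the Ψ packaging signal with a gag fragment, the Rev response element for Rev-dependent nuclear export, and the cPPT/CTS, which aids nuclear import of the reverse-transcribed genome. The internal expression cassette uses the human synapsin I promoter, which restricts expression to neurons, to drive the Syt7 coding sequence. No tag or fluorescent reporter is annotated on or beside the insert. A WPRE downstream enhances transcript stability and expression, and the cassette ends at the 3' LTR region (annotated as a truncated LTR preceded by a nef fragment), followed by a bGH polyadenylation signal.

Syt7 is a high-affinity, slow-kinetics calcium sensor for exocytosis. The construct is intended for producing lentivirus to express it in neurons, and the associated study concerns its axonal targeting and its role in synaptic vesicle docking in mouse hippocampal neurons.
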