Addgene plasmid #179713: pF(UG) hSyn SYT7alpha
Purpose: Lentiviral expression of mouse Syt7
Depositing lab: Edwin Chapman. Depositing organization: University of Wisconsin, Madison. Publication: Synaptotagmin 7 is targeted to the axonal plasma membrane through gamma-secretase processing to promote synaptic vesicle docking in mouse hippocampal neurons. Vevea JD, Kusick GF, Courtney KC, Chen E, Watanabe S, Chapman ER. Elife. 2021 Sep 20;10. pii: 67261. doi: 10.7554/eLife.67261. PubMed 34543184.
Backbone
  Vector backbone: PFUGW
  Vector type: Lentiviral
Growth in bacteria
  Bacterial resistance: Ampicillin, 100 μg/mL
  Growth temperature: 37°C
  Growth strain: NEB Stable
  Copy number: High Copy
Gene/Insert
  Gene/Insert name: SYT7
  Species: M. musculus (mouse)
  Entrez Gene: Syt7 (a.k.a. B230112P13Rik)
  Cloning method: Ligation Independent Cloning
Terms and licenses: Academic/Nonprofit Terms; Industry Terms: Not Available to Industry
How to cite: pF(UG) hSyn SYT7alpha was a gift from Edwin Chapman (Addgene plasmid # 179713 ; http://n2t.net/addgene:179713 ; RRID:Addgene_179713)
